>Addgene plasmid #175328 | pH6HTC_CCDC124-Halo | addgene full sequence | sequence record 345582 | Addgene NGS Result
AGGACGCCCGCCATAAACTGCCAGGCATCAAATTAAGCAGAAGGCCATCCTGACGGATGGCCTTTTTGCG
TTTCTACAAACTCTTTTGTTTATTTTTCTAAATACATTCAAATATGTATCCGCTCATGGATCTCGATCCC
GCGAAATTAATACGACTCACTATAGGGTATTTTAACTTTACTAAGGAGCGATCGCTTCCGAATTCCTACC
GCGGATATATGCCCAAGAAGTTCCAGGGTGAGAACACCAAGTCGGCAGCGGCCCGGGCACGTAGGGCAGA
GGCCAAGGCGGCCGCTGATGCCAAGAAGCAGAAGGAGCTGGAGGATGCCTACTGGAAGGACGACGACAAA
CACGTCATGAGGAAGGAGCAGCGCAAGGAGGAGAAGGAGAAGCGGCGCCTCGACCAGCTGGAACGTAAGA
AGGAGACGCAGCGCCTACTGGAGGAGGAGGACTCCAAGCTCAAGGGCGGCAAGGCGCCGCGGGTGGCCAC
GTCCAGCAAGGTCACCCGGGCCCAGATCGAGGACACGCTGCGCCGAGACCATCAGCTCAGGGAGGCCCCG
GACACAGCCGAGAAAGCCAAGAGCCATCTGGAGGTGCCGCTGGAGGAGAACGTGAACCGCCGCGTGCTGG
AGGAGGGCAGCGTGGAGGCGCGCACCATCGAGGACGCCATTGCAGTGCTCAGCGTGGCGGAGGAGGCGGC
CGACCGGCACCCAGAAAGACGCATGCGGGCAGCCTTCACAGCCTTTGAGGAAGCCCAGCTGCCGCGGCTC
AAACAAGAGAACCCCAACATGCGGCTGTCGCAGCTGAAACAGCTGCTCAAGAAGGAGTGGCTCCGCTCTC
CTGACAACCCCATGAACCAGCGGGCCGTGCCCTTCAATGCTCCCAAGGGGCCAACCACTGAGGATCTGTA
CTTTCAGAGCGATAACGATGGATCCGAAATCGGTACTGGCTTTCCATTCGACCCCCATTATGTGGAAGTC
CTGGGCGAGCGCATGCACTACGTCGATGTTGGTCCGCGCGATGGCACCCCTGTGCTGTTCCTGCACGGTA
ACCCGACCTCCTCCTACGTGTGGCGCAACATCATCCCGCATGTTGCACCGACCCATCGCTGCATTGCTCC
AGACCTGATCGGTATGGGCAAATCCGACAAACCAGACCTGGGTTATTTCTTCGACGACCACGTCCGCTTC
ATGGATGCCTTCATCGAAGCCCTGGGTCTGGAAGAGGTCGTCCTGGTCATTCACGACTGGGGCTCCGCTC
TGGGTTTCCACTGGGCCAAGCGCAATCCAGAGCGCGTCAAAGGTATTGCATTTATGGAGTTCATCCGCCC
TATCCCGACCTGGGACGAATGGCCAGAATTTGCCCGCGAGACCTTCCAGGCCTTCCGCACCACCGACGTC
GGCCGCAAGCTGATCATCGATCAGAACGTTTTTATCGAGGGTACGCTGCCGATGGGTGTCGTCCGCCCGC
TGACTGAAGTCGAGATGGACCATTACCGCGAGCCGTTCCTGAATCCTGTTGACCGCGAGCCACTGTGGCG
CTTCCCAAACGAGCTGCCAATCGCCGGTGAGCCAGCGAACATCGTCGCGCTGGTCGAAGAATACATGGAC
TGGCTGCACCAGTCCCCTGTCCCGAAGCTGCTGTTCTGGGGCACCCCAGGCGTTCTGATCCCACCGGCCG
AAGCCGCTCGCCTGGCCAAAAGCCTGCCTAACTGCAAGGCTGTGGACATCGGCCCGGGTCTGAATCTGCT
GCAAGAAGACAACCCGGACCTGATCGGCAGCGAGATCGCGCGCTGGCTGTCTACTCTGGAGATTTCCGGT
CATCATCACCATCACCACTAATAGTCAACCGCTGAGCAATAACTAGCATAACCCCTTGGGGCCTCTAAAC
GGGTCTTGAGGGGTTTTTTGCTGAAAGGAGGAACTATATCCGGTTCGCTTGCTGTCCATAAAACCGCCCA
GTCTAGCTATCGCCATGTAAGCCCACTGCAAGCTACCTGCTTTCTCTTTGCGCTTGCGTTTTCCCTTGTC
CAGATAGCCCAGTAGCTGACATTCATCCGGGGTCAGCACCGTTTCTGCGGACTGGCTTTCTACGTAATGG
TTTCTTAGACGTCAGGTGGCACTTTTCGGGGAAATGTGCGCGGAACCCCTATTTGTTTATTTTTCTAAAT
ACATTCAAATATGTATCCGCTCATGAGACAATAACCCTGATAAATGCTTCAATAATATTGAAAAAGGAAG
AGTATGAGTATTCAACATTTCCGTGTCGCCCTTATTCCCTTTTTTGCGGCATTTTGCCTTCCTGTTTTTG
CTCACCCAGAAACGCTGGTGAAAGTAAAAGATGCTGAAGATCAGTTGGGTGCACGAGTGGGTTACATCGA
ACTGGATCTCAACAGCGGTAAGATCCTTGAGAGTTTTCGCCCCGAAGAACGTTTTCCAATGATGAGCACT
TTCAAAGTTCTGCTATGTGGCGCGGTATTATCCCGTATTGACGCCGGGCAAGAGCAACTCGGTCGCCGCA
TACACTATTCTCAGAATGACTTGGTTGAGTACTCACCAGTCACAGAAAAGCATCTTACGGATGGCATGAC
AGTAAGAGAATTATGCAGTGCTGCCATAACCATGAGTGATAACACTGCGGCCAACTTACTTCTGACAACT
ATCGGAGGACCGAAGGAGCTAACCGCTTTTTTGCACAACATGGGGGATCATGTAACTCGCCTTGATCGTT
GGGAACCGGAGCTGAATGAAGCCATACCAAACGACGAGCGTGACACCACGATGCCTGTAGCAATGGCAAC
AACGTTGCGCAAACTATTAACTGGCGAACTACTTACTCTAGCTTCCCGGCAACAATTAATAGACTGGATG
GAGGCGGATAAAGTTGCAGGACCACTTCTGCGCTCGGCCCTTCCGGCTGGCTGGTTTATTGCTGATAAAT
CTGGAGCCGGTGAGCGTGGGTCTCGCGGTATCATTGCAGCACTGGGGCCAGATGGTAAGCCCTCCCGTAT
CGTAGTTATCTACACGACGGGGAGTCAGGCAACTATGGATGAACGAAATAGACAGATCGCTGAGATAGGT
GCCTCACTGATTAAGCATTGGTAATTCGAAATGACCGACCAAGCGACGCCCAACCGGTATCAGCTCACTC
AAAGGCGGTAATACGGTTATCCACAGAATCAGGGGATAACGCAGGAAAGAACATGTGAGCAAAAGGCCAG
CAAAAGGCCAGGAACCGTAAAAAGGCCGCGTTGCTGGCGTTTTTCCATAGGCTCCGCCCCCCTGACGAGC
ATCACAAAAATCGACGCTCAAGTCAGAGGTGGCGAAACCCGACAGGACTATAAAGATACCAGGCGTTTCC
CCCTGGAAGCTCCCTCGTGCGCTCTCCTGTTCCGACCCTGCCGCTTACCGGATACCTGTCCGCCTTTCTC
CCTTCGGGAAGCGTGGCGCTTTCTCATAGCTCACGCTGTAGGTATCTCAGTTCGGTGTAGGTCGTTCGCT
CCAAGCTGGGCTGTGTGCACGAACCCCCCGTTCAGCCCGACCGCTGCGCCTTATCCGGTAACTATCGTCT
TGAGTCCAACCCGGTAAGACACGACTTATCGCCACTGGCAGCAGCCACTGGTAACAGGATTAGCAGAGCG
AGGTATGTAGGCGGTGCTACAGAGTTCTTGAAGTGGTGGCCTAACTACGGCTACACTAGAAGGACAGTAT
TTGGTATCTGCGCTCTGCTGAAGCCAGTTACCTTCGGAAAAAGAGTTGGTAGCTCTTGATCCGGCAAACA
AACCACCGCTGGTAGCGGTGGTTTTTTTGTTTGCAAGCAGCAGATTACGCGCAGAAAAAAAGGATTTCAA
GAAGATCCTTTGATCTTTTCTACGGGGTCTGACGCTCAGTGGAACGAAAACTCACGTTAAGGGCATATGA
TGGTAGTGTGGGGTCTCCCCATGCGAGAGTAGGGAACTGCCAGGCATCAAATAAAACGAAAGGCTCAGTC
GAAAGACTGGGCCTTTCGTTTTATCTGTTGTTTGTCGGTGAACGCTCTCCTGAGTAGGACAAATCCGCCG
GGAGCGGATTTGAACGTTGCGAAGCAACGGCCCGGAGGGTGGCGGGC
Features (pLannotate 1.2.2; 12 found; start..end, strand, type, name):
     39..66      +  terminator     rrnB T2 terminator: transcription terminator T2 from the E. coli rrnB gene
     85..128     +  promoter       AmpR promoter (fragment): bla
    148..166     +  promoter       T7 promoter: promoter for bacteriophage T7 RNA polymerase
    219..887     +  CDS            CCDC124: CC124_HUMAN - Experimental evidence at protein level: Swiss-Prot protein existence level 1. Required for proper progression of late cytokinetic stages. From Homo sapiens (Human).
    900..920     +  CDS            TEV site: tobacco etch virus (TEV) protease recognition and cleavage site
    936..1819    +  CDS            HaloTag® (fragment): modified bacterial dehalogenase that forms covalent bonds with chloroalkane derivatives
   1863..1910    +  terminator     T7 terminator: transcription terminator for bacteriophage T7 RNA polymerase
   1920..2096    -  CDS            tnpA (fragment): TN5P_ECOLX - Also known as tnp. Experimental evidence at protein level: Swiss-Prot protein existence level 1. Mediates transposition of transposon Tn5 by a 'cut and paste' mechanism. First, the monomeric transposase binds the 19 bp inverted DNA repeats flanking the transposon. Then, dimerization of the DNA- bound transposase creates a synaptic DNA complex. After nicking of the first DNA strand, excision of the transposon proceeds through a series of intermediates. The transposase then mediates the insertion of the transposon at a new site by strand transfer. The activity of the wild- type tran
   2139..2243    +  promoter       AmpR promoter: bla
   2244..3104    +  CDS            AmpR: β-lactamase; bla; confers resistance to ampicillin, carbenicillin, and related antibiotics
   3262..3850    -  rep_origin     ori: high-copy-number ColE1/pMB1/pBR322/pUC origin of replication
   3968..4054    +  terminator     rrnB T1 terminator: Escherichia coli rrnB; transcription terminator T1 from the E. coli rrnB gene
