[The description below was written by a language model from this plasmid's Addgene catalogue record and pLannotate feature annotations shown in this document.]
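Description:
pH6HTC_CCDC124-Halo is a 4.1 kb bacterial and cell-free expression plasmid for producing human CCDC124 as a C-terminal HaloTag fusion protein. It is built on a version of the pH6HTC backbone from which the cer region has been removed. The plasmid is maintained in E. coli at high copy through a ColE1/pUC-type origin and is selected with ampicillin via a β-lactamase gene under its own promoter.

The expression cassette is driven by a T7 promoter, so transcription depends on T7 RNA polymerase supplied by a suitable host strain or by a coupled in vitro transcription/translation system, and it ends at a T7 terminator. The CCDC124 coding sequence, inserted by Gibson assembly, is followed in frame by a TEV protease recognition site and then the HaloTag, a modified bacterial dehalogenase that forms covalent bonds with chloroalkane ligands. The catalogue entry also lists a 6xHis tag at the C-terminal end of the fusion, although the feature table does not annotate it separately. This arrangement allows covalent capture or labelling of the fusion through HaloTag, metal-affinity purification through the His tag, and release of CCDC124 from the tags by TEV cleavage. The rrnB T1 and T2 terminators lie upstream of the T7 cassette and help insulate it from read-through transcription. The short AmpR promoter fragment and the Tn5 transposase fragment appear to be non-functional backbone remnants.

The stated purpose is production of HaloTag fusion protein. The associated publication concerns large-scale identification of RNA-binding protein–RNA interactions, which suggests the fusion serves as an immobilisable bait protein in such assays.
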