Addgene plasmid #175328: pH6HTC_CCDC124-Halo
Purpose: Production of HaloTag fusion protein
Depositing lab: Claudia Kutter. Depositing organization: Karolinska Institutet. Publication: Large-scale identification of RBP-RNA interactions by RAPseq refines essentials of post-transcriptional gene regulation. Atanasoai I, Papavasileiou S, Preiß N, Kutter C. bioRxiv 2021.11.08.467743 10.1101/2021.11.08.467743.
Backbone
  Vector backbone: pH6HTC_minus_cer-region
  Vector type: Bacterial Expression ; Cell Free Expression
Growth in bacteria
  Bacterial resistance: Ampicillin, 100 μg/mL
  Growth temperature: 37°C
  Growth strain: DH5alpha
  Copy number: High Copy
Gene/Insert
  Gene/Insert name: CCDC124
  Species: H. sapiens (human)
  Entrez Gene: CCDC124
  Tag / fusion protein: HaloTag-6xHis (C terminal on backbone)
  Cloning method: Gibson Cloning
Terms and licenses: Academic/Nonprofit Terms; Industry Terms: Not Available to Industry
Depositor comments: Please visit https://doi.org/10.1101/2021.11.08.467743 for bioRxiv preprint.
How to cite: pH6HTC_CCDC124-Halo was a gift from Claudia Kutter (Addgene plasmid # 175328 ; http://n2t.net/addgene:175328 ; RRID:Addgene_175328)
